>Addgene plasmid #166927 | pC-03 | addgene full sequence | sequence record 333640 | Addgene NGS Result
GGTCTCAAGGTTGAACTGTATACATTCCCCGCTGCTCCAACATTTATACAACTAATTAAAACAATTCACT
GTAAAAACTTTTCCTAGACGCTTTGAGACCAGTAAAGGAGAGGAGCTGTTTACAGGCGTTGTACCCATCT
TGGTTGAGTTGGTACCTGGAGCACAAGACTGGCCTCATGGGCCTTCCGCTCACTGCCCGCTTTCCAGTCG
GGAAACCTGTCGTGCCAGCTGCATTAACATGGTCATAGCTGTTTCCTTGCGTATTGGGCGCTCTCCGCTT
CCTCGCTCACTGACTCGCTGCGCTCGGTCGTTCGGGTAAAGCCTGGGGTGCCTAATGAGCAAAAGGCCAG
CAAAAGGCCAGGAACCGTAAAAAGGCCGCGTTGCTGGCGTTTTTCCATAGGCTCCGCCCCCCTGACGAGC
ATCACAAAAATCGACGCTCAAGTCAGAGGTGGCGAAACCCGACAGGACTATAAAGATACCAGGCGTTTCC
CCCTGGAAGCTCCCTCGTGCGCTCTCCTGTTCCGACCCTGCCGCTTACCGGATACCTGTCCGCCTTTCTC
CCTTCGGGAAGCGTGGCGCTTTCTCATAGCTCACGCTGTAGGTATCTCAGTTCGGTGTAGGTCGTTCGCT
CCAAGCTGGGCTGTGTGCACGAACCCCCCGTTCAGCCCGACCGCTGCGCCTTATCCGGTAACTATCGTCT
TGAGTCCAACCCGGTAAGACACGACTTATCGCCACTGGCAGCAGCCACTGGTAACAGGATTAGCAGAGCG
AGGTATGTAGGCGGTGCTACAGAGTTCTTGAAGTGGTGGCCTAACTACGGCTACACTAGAAGAACAGTAT
TTGGTATCTGCGCTCTGCTGAAGCCAGTTACCTTCGGAAAAAGAGTTGGTAGCTCTTGATCCGGCAAACA
AACCACCGCTGGTAGCGGTGGTTTTTTTGTTTGCAAGCAGCAGATTACGCGCAGAAAAAAAGGATCTCAA
GAAGATCCTTTGATCTTTTCTACGGGGTCTGACGCTCAGTGGAACGAAAACTCACGTTAAGGGATTTTGG
TCATGAGATTATCAAAAAGGATCTTCACCTAGATCCTTTTAAATTAAAAATGAAGTTTTAAATCAATCTA
AAGTATATATGAGTAAACTTGGTCTGACAGTTACCAATGCTTAATCAGTGAGGCACCTATCTCAGCGATC
TGTCTATTTCGTTCATCCATAGTTGCCTGACTCCCCGTCGTGTAGATAACTACGATACGGGAGGGCTTAC
CATCTGGCCCCAGTGCTGCAATGATACCGCGAGAACCACGCTCACCGGCTCCAGATTTATCAGCAATAAA
CCAGCCAGCCGGAAGGGCCGAGCGCAGAAGTGGTCCTGCAACTTTATCCGCCTCCATCCAGTCTATTAAT
TGTTGCCGGGAAGCTAGAGTAAGTAGTTCGCCAGTTAATAGTTTGCGCAACGTTGTTGCCATTGCTACAG
GCATCGTGGTGTCACGCTCGTCGTTTGGTATGGCTTCATTCAGCTCCGGTTCCCAACGATCAAGGCGAGT
TACATGATCCCCCATGTTGTGCAAAAAAGCGGTTAGCTCCTTCGGTCCTCCGATCGTTGTCAGAAGTAAG
TTGGCCGCAGTGTTATCACTCATGGTTATGGCAGCACTGCATAATTCTCTTACTGTCATGCCATCCGTAA
GATGCTTTTCTGTGACTGGTGAGTACTCAACCAAGTCATTCTGAGAATAGTGTATGCGGCGACCGAGTTG
CTCTTGCCCGGCGTCAATACGGGATAATACCGCGCCACATAGCAGAACTTTAAAAGTGCTCATCATTGGA
AAACGTTCTTCGGGGCGAAAACTCTCAAGGATCTTACCGCTGTTGAGATCCAGTTCGATGTAACCCACTC
GTGCACCCAACTGATCTTCAGCATCTTTTACTTTCACCAGCGTTTCTGGGTGAGCAAAAACAGGAAGGCA
AAATGCCGCAAAAAAGGGAATAAGGGCGACACGGAAATGTTGAATACTCATACTCTTCCTTTTTCAATAT
TATTGAAGCATTTATCAGGGTTATTGTCTCATGAGCGGATACATATTTGAATGTATTTAGAAAAATAAAC
AAATAGGGGTTCCGCGCACATTTCCCCGAAAAGTGCCACCTAAATTGTAAGCGTTAATATTTTGTTAAAA
TTCGCGTTAAATTTTTGTTAAATCAGCTCATTTTTTAACCAATAGGCCGAAATCGGCAAAATCCCTTATA
AATCAAAAGAATAGACCGAGATAGGGTTGAGTGGCCGCTACAGGGCGCTCCCATTCGCCATTCAGGCTGC
GCAACTGTTGGGAAGGGCGTTTCGGTGCGGGCCTCTTCGCTATTACGCCAGCTGGCGAAAGGGGGATGTG
CTGCAAGGCGATTAAGTTGGGTAACGCCAGGGTTTTCCCAGTCACGACGTTGTAAAACGACGGCCAGTGA
GCGCGACGTAATACGACTCACTATAGGGCGAATTGGCGGAAGGCCGTCAAGGCCACGTGTCTTGTCCAGA
GCTC
Features (pLannotate 1.2.2; 9 found; start..end, strand, type, name):
    101..151     +  CDS            (3-F)Tyr-EGFP (fragment): (3-F)Tyr-EGFP is a basic (constitutively fluorescent) green fluorescent protein published in 2004, derived from Aequorea victoria.
    190..237     -  CDS            lacI (fragment): lac repressor; lacI; The lac repressor binds to the lac operator to inhibit transcription in E. coli. This inhibition can be relieved by adding lactose or isopropyl-β-D-thiogalactopyranoside (IPTG).
    274..314     -  rep_origin     RSF ori (fragment): Plasmids containing the RSF 1030 origin of replication can be propagated in E. coli cells that contain additional plasmids with compatible origins.
    392..980     -  rep_origin     ori: high-copy-number ColE1/pMB1/pBR322/pUC origin of replication
   1151..2011    -  CDS            AmpR: β-lactamase; bla; confers resistance to ampicillin, carbenicillin, and related antibiotics
   2012..2116    -  promoter       AmpR promoter: bla
   2142..2273    -  rep_origin     M13 ori (fragment): M13 bacteriophage origin of replication; arrow indicates direction of (+) strand synthesis
   2294..2450    -  CDS            lacZα (fragment): LacZα fragment of β-galactosidase; lacZ fragment
   2459..2477    +  promoter       T7 promoter: promoter for bacteriophage T7 RNA polymerase
