[The description below was written by a language model from this plasmid's Addgene catalogue record and pLannotate feature annotations shown in this document.]
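Description:
pC-03 is a small, high-copy bacterial parts plasmid built on the GeneArt pMA gene-synthesis backbone. It serves as a storage vector for one module of a synthetic-biology assembly toolkit. It is propagated in E. coli using a ColE1/pUC-type origin of replication and is selected with ampicillin through a β-lactamase (AmpR) gene driven by its native bla promoter. The feature table also picks up typical cloning-vector remnants: fragments of an M13 origin and of lacZα, and a T7 promoter. These belong to the backbone rather than to any designed expression unit.

The payload is a synthetic insert of about 100 bp, described as the STAR antisense AD1.A6 element, designated "Block C" and flanked by BsaI sites. STARs (small transcription activating RNAs) are trans-acting RNAs that pair with a cognate target sequence upstream of a gene. This pairing prevents formation of a terminator hairpin and so switches transcription on. The flanking BsaI sites are type IIS restriction sites, which suggests the block is meant to be excised and joined with other position-defined parts in Golden Gate-style assemblies. The record lists the cloning method as unknown. It also does not state a promoter for the STAR within this plasmid, so the part is presumably combined with regulatory elements from other blocks.

The automated annotation does not label the STAR insert. The very short matches to EGFP, lacI and the RSF origin are probably partial or spurious hits, not functional elements. The sequenced record (2,524 nt) is slightly shorter than the catalogue total of 2,606 bp. The associated work concerns stringent multi-level control of gene expression.
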