Addgene plasmid #166927: pC-03
Purpose: STAR-AD1.A6 part (C)
Depositing lab: Thomas Gorochowski. Depositing organization: University of Bristol. Publication: Harnessing the central dogma for stringent multi-level control of gene expression. Greco FV, Pandi A, Erb TJ, Grierson CS, Gorochowski TE. Nat Commun. 2021 Mar 19;12(1):1738. doi: 10.1038/s41467-021-21995-7. PubMed 33741937.
Backbone
  Vector backbone: pMA
  Backbone manufacturer: GeneArt - Thermo Fisher
  Backbone size w/o insert (bp): 2456
  Total vector size (bp): 2606
  Vector type: Bacterial Expression, Synthetic Biology
Growth in bacteria
  Bacterial resistance: Ampicillin, 100 μg/mL
  Growth temperature: 37°C
  Growth strain: DH5alpha
  Copy number: High Copy
Gene/Insert
  Gene/Insert name: Star Antisense AD1.A6 - Block C - Flanked by BsaI sites (alt name: STAR activator)
  Species: Synthetic
  Insert size (bp): 100
  Cloning method: Unknown
  Sequencing primers: 5′ TTGTAAAACGACGGCCAG; 3′ CATGGTCATAGCTGTTTCC
Terms and licenses: Academic/Nonprofit Terms; Industry Terms: Not Available to Industry
How to cite: pC-03 was a gift from Thomas Gorochowski (Addgene plasmid # 166927 ; http://n2t.net/addgene:166927 ; RRID:Addgene_166927)
