>Addgene plasmid #166927 | pC-03 | depositor partial sequence | sequence record 324749 | pC-03 sequence 100 bps
GGTCTCAAGGTTGAACTGTATACATTCCCCGCTGCTCCAACATTTATACAACTAATTAAAACAATTCACT
GTAAAAACTTTTCCTAGACGCTTTGAGACC
